>Addgene plasmid #177734 | p406 – TDH3-Elo3-GFP11-Ura | addgene full sequence | sequence record 352640 | Addgene NGS Result
GACGAAAGGGCCTCGTGATACGCCTATTTTTATAGGTTAATGTCATGATAATAATGGTTTCTTAGACGTC
AGGTGGCACTTTTCGGGGAAATGTGCGCGGAACCCCTATTTGTTTATTTTTCTAAATACATTCAAATATG
TATCCGCTCATGAGACAATAACCCTGATAAATGCTTCAATAATATTGAAAAAGGAAGAGTATGAGTATTC
AACATTTCCGTGTCGCCCTTATTCCCTTTTTTGCGGCATTTTGCCTTCCTGTTTTTGCTCACCCAGAAAC
GCTGGTGAAAGTAAAAGATGCTGAAGATCAGTTGGGTGCACGAGTGGGTTACATCGAACTGGATCTCAAC
AGCGGTAAGATCCTTGAGAGTTTTCGCCCCGAAGAACGTTTTCCAATGATGAGCACTTTTAAAGTTCTGC
TATGTGGCGCGGTATTATCCCGTATTGACGCCGGGCAAGAGCAACTCGGTCGCCGCATACACTATTCTCA
GAATGACTTGGTTGAGTACTCACCAGTCACAGAAAAGCATCTTACGGATGGCATGACAGTAAGAGAATTA
TGCAGTGCTGCCATAACCATGAGTGATAACACTGCGGCCAACTTACTTCTGACAACGATCGGAGGACCGA
AGGAGCTAACCGCTTTTTTGCACAACATGGGGGATCATGTAACTCGCCTTGATCGTTGGGAACCGGAGCT
GAATGAAGCCATACCAAACGACGAGCGTGACACCACGATGCCTGTAGCAATGGCAACAACGTTGCGCAAA
CTATTAACTGGCGAACTACTTACTCTAGCTTCCCGGCAACAATTAATAGACTGGATGGAGGCGGATAAAG
TTGCAGGACCACTTCTGCGCTCGGCCCTTCCGGCTGGCTGGTTTATTGCTGATAAATCTGGAGCCGGTGA
GCGTGGGTCTCGCGGTATCATTGCAGCACTGGGGCCAGATGGTAAGCCCTCCCGTATCGTAGTTATCTAC
ACGACGGGGAGTCAGGCAACTATGGATGAACGAAATAGACAGATCGCTGAGATAGGTGCCTCACTGATTA
AGCATTGGTAACTGTCAGACCAAGTTTACTCATATATACTTTAGATTGATTTAAAACTTCATTTTTAATT
TAAAAGGATCTAGGTGAAGATCCTTTTTGATAATCTCATGACCAAAATCCCTTAACGTGAGTTTTCGTTC
CACTGAGCGTCAGACCCCGTAGAAAAGATCAAAGGATCTTCTTGAGATCCTTTTTTTCTGCGCGTAATCT
GCTGCTTGCAAACAAAAAAACCACCGCTACCAGCGGTGGTTTGTTTGCCGGATCAAGAGCTACCAACTCT
TTTTCCGAAGGTAACTGGCTTCAGCAGAGCGCAGATACCAAATACTGTTCTTCTAGTGTAGCCGTAGTTA
GGCCACCACTTCAAGAACTCTGTAGCACCGCCTACATACCTCGCTCTGCTAATCCTGTTACCAGTGGCTG
CTGCCAGTGGCGATAAGTCGTGTCTTACCGGGTTGGACTCAAGACGATAGTTACCGGATAAGGCGCAGCG
GTCGGGCTGAACGGGGGGTTCGTGCACACAGCCCAGCTTGGAGCGAACGACCTACACCGAACTGAGATAC
CTACAGCGTGAGCTATGAGAAAGCGCCACGCTTCCCGAAGGGAGAAAGGCGGACAGGTATCCGGTAAGCG
GCAGGGTCGGAACAGGAGAGCGCACGAGGGAGCTTCCAGGGGGAAACGCCTGGTATCTTTATAGTCCTGT
CGGGTTTCGCCACCTCTGACTTGAGCGTCGATTTTTGTGATGCTCGTCAGGGGGGCGGAGCCTATGGAAA
AACGCCAGCAACGCGGCCTTTTTACGGTTCCTGGCCTTTTGCTGGCCTTTTGCTCACATGTTCTTTCCTG
CGTTATCCCCTGATTCTGTGGATAACCGTATTACCGCCTTTGAGTGAGCTGATACCGCTCGCCGCAGCCG
AACGACCGAGCGCAGCGAGTCAGTGAGCGAGGAAGCGGAAGAGCGCCCAATACGCAAACCGCCTCTCCCC
GCGCGTTGGCCGATTCATTAATGCAGCTGGCACGACAGGTTTCCCGACTGGAAAGCGGGCAGTGAGCGCA
ACGCAATTAATGTGAGTTAGCTCACTCATTAGGCACCCCAGGCTTTACACTTTATGCTTCCGGCTCGTAT
GTTGTGTGGAATTGTGAGCGGATAACAATTTCACACAGGAAACAGCTATGACCATGATTACGCCAAGCGC
GCAATTAACCCTCACTAAAGGGAACAAAAGCTGGAGCTCAGTTTATCATTATCAATACTCGCCATTTCAA
AGAATACGTAAATAATTAATAGTAGTGATTTTCCTAACTTTATTTAGTCAAAAAATTAGCCTTTTAATTC
TGCTGTAACCCGTACATGCCCAAAATAGGGGGCGGGTTACACAGAATATATAACATCGTAGGTGTCTGGG
TGAACAGTTTATTCCTGGCATCCACTAAATATAATGGAGCCCGCTTTTTAAGCTGGCATCCAGAAAAAAA
AAGAATCCCAGCACCAAAATATTGTTTTCTTCACCAACCATCAGTTCATAGGTCCATTCTCTTAGCGCAA
CTACAGAGAACAGGGGCACAAACAGGCAAAAAACGGGCACAACCTCAATGGAGTGATGCAACCTGCCTGG
AGTAAATGATGACACAAGGCAATTGACCCACGCATGTATCTATCTCATTTTCTTACACCTTCTATTACCT
TCTGCTCTCTCTGATTTGGAAAAAGCTGAAAAAAAAGGTTGAAACCAGTTCCCTGAAATTATTCCCCTAC
TTGACTAATAAGTATATAAAGACGGTAGGTATTGATTGTAATTCTGTAAATCTATTTCTTAAACTTCTTA
AATTCTACTTTTATAGTTAGTCTTTTTTTTAGTTTTAAAACACCAGAACTTAGTTTCGACGGATTCTAGA
ACTAGTATGTTTTTCAACAGACTAAGCGCTGGCAAGCTGCTGGTACCACTCTCCGTGGTCCTGTACGCCC
TTTTCGTGGTAATATTACCTTTACAGAATTCTTTCCACTCCTCCAATGTTTTAGTTAGAGGTTTGGATCC
TGACTTAGGTACTACTTATTCCTTGCTAGCTGTG
[1035 nt withheld, positions 3115-4149]
GCCCCCGGGGGATCGGGTGACGGTCCGGTCGCCACCTACCCATACGATGTTCCAGATTACGCTGGTCGAC
GGATCGGTGGTGGTTCTGGAGGCGGTTCTATGAGAGATCATATGGTTTTGCATGAATATGTTAATGCTGC
TGGTATTACTAAAAAGACCCACGACGAATTGTAGTAAAGCTTATCGATACCGTCGACCTCGAGTCATGTA
ATTAGTTATGTCACGCTTACATTCACGCCCTCCCCCCACATCCGCTCTAACCGAAAAGGAAGGAGTTAGA
CAACCTGAAGTCTAGGTCCCTATTTATTTTTTTATAGTTATGTTAGTATTAAGAACGTTATTTATATTTC
AAATTTTTCTTTTTTTTCTGTACAGACGCGTGTACGCATGTAACATTATACTGAAAACCTTGCTTGAGAA
GGTTTTGGGACGCTCGAAGGCTTTAATTTGCGGCCGGTACCCAATTCGCCCTATAGTGAGTCGTATTACG
CGCGCTCACTGGCCGTCGTTTTACAACGTCGTGACTGGGAAAACCCTGGCGTTACCCAACTTAATCGCCT
TGCAGCACATCCCCCTTTCGCCAGCTGGCGTAATAGCGAAGAGGCCCGCACCGATCGCCCTTCCCAACAG
TTGCGCAGCCTGAATGGCGAATGG
[124 nt withheld, positions 4804-4927]
C
[91 nt withheld, positions 4929-5019]
A
[49 nt withheld, positions 5021-5069]
CCTTTGACGTTGGAGTCCACGTTCTTT
[37 nt withheld, positions 5097-5133]
ACCCTATCTCGGTCTATTCTTTTGATTTATAAGGGATTTTGCCGATTTCGGCCTATTGGTTAAAAAATGA
GCTGATTTAACAAAAATTTAACGCGAATTTTAACAAAATATTAACGCTTACAATTTCCTGATGCGGTATT
TTCTCCTTACGCATCTGTGCGGTATTTCACACCGCATAGGGTAATAACTGATATAATTAAATTGAAGCTC
TAATTTGTGAGTTTAGTATACATGCATTTACTTATAATACAGTTTTTTAGTTTTGCTGGCCGCATCTTCT
CAAATATGCTTCCCAGCCTGCTTTTCTGTAACGTTCACCCTCTACCTTAGCATCCCTTCCCTTTGCAAAT
AGTCCTCTTCCAACAATAATAATGTCAGATCCTGTAGAGACCACATCATCCACGGTTCTATACTGTTGAC
CCAATGCGTCTCCCTTGTCATCTAAACCCACACCGGGTGTCATAATCAACCAATCGTAACCTTCATCTCT
TCCACCCATGTCTCTTTGAGCAATAAAGCCGATAACAAAATCTTTGTCGCTCTTCGCAATGTCAACAGTA
CCCTTAGTATATTCTCCAGTAGATAGGGAGCCCTTGCATGACAATTCTGCTAACATCAAAAGGCCTCTAG
GTTCCTTTGTTACTTCTTCTGCCGCCTGCTTCAAACCGCTAACAATACCTGGGCCCACCACACCGTGTGC
ATTCGTAATGTCTGCCCATTCTGCTATTCTGTATACACCCGCAGAGTACTGCAATTTGACTGTATTACCA
ATGTCAGCAAATTTTCTGTCTTCGAAGAGTAAAAAATTGTACTTGGCGGATAATGCCTTTAGCGGCTTAA
CTGTGCCCTCCATGGAAAAATCAGTCAAGATATCCACATGTGTTTTTAGTAAACAAATTTTGGGACCTAA
TGCTTCAACTAACTCCAGTAATTCCTTGGTGGTACGAACATCCAATGAAGCACACAAGTTTGTTTGCTTT
TCGTGCATGATATTAAATAGCTTGGCAGCAACAGGACTAGGATGAGTAGCAGCACGTTCCTTATATGTAG
CTTTCGACATGATTTATCTTCGTTTCCTGCAGGTTTTTGTTCTGTGCAGTTGGGTTAAGAATACTGGGCA
ATTTCATGTTTCTTCAACACTACATATGCGTATATATACCAATCTAAGTCTGTGCTCCTTCCTTCGTTCT
TCCTTCTGTTCGGAGATTACCGAATCAAAAAAATTTCAAGGAAACCGAAATCAAAAAAAAGAATAAAAAA
AAAATGATGAATTGAAAAGGTGGTATGGTGCACTCTCAGTACAATCTGCTCTGATGCCGCATAGTTAAGC
CAGCCCCGACACCCGCCAACACCCGCTGACGCGCCCTGACGGGCTTGTCTGCTCCCGGCATCCGCTTACA
GACAAGCTGTGACCGTCTCCGGGAGCTGCATGTGTCAGAGGTTTTCACCGTCATCACCGAAACGCGCGA
Features (pLannotate 1.2.2; 22 found; start..end, strand, type, name):
     96..200     +  promoter       AmpR promoter: bla
    201..1061    +  CDS            AmpR: β-lactamase; bla; confers resistance to ampicillin, carbenicillin, and related antibiotics
   1232..1820    +  rep_origin     ori: high-copy-number ColE1/pMB1/pBR322/pUC origin of replication
   2003..2095    +  CDS            lacI (fragment): lac repressor; lacI; The lac repressor binds to the lac operator to inhibit transcription in E. coli. This inhibition can be relieved by adding lactose or isopropyl-β-D-thiogalactopyranoside (IPTG).
   2108..2129    +  protein_bind   CAP binding site: CAP binding activates transcription in the presence of cAMP. E. coli catabolite activator protein
   2144..2174    +  promoter       lac promoter: promoter for the E. coli lac operon
   2182..2198    +  protein_bind   lac operator: The lac repressor binds to the lac operator to inhibit transcription in E. coli. This inhibition can be relieved by adding lactose or isopropyl-β-D-thiogalactopyranoside (IPTG). lac repressor encoded by lacI
   2243..2261    +  promoter       T3 promoter: promoter for bacteriophage T3 RNA polymerase
   2286..2929    +  promoter       GAP promoter: S. cerevisiae TDH3; promoter for glyceraldehyde-3-phosphate dehydrogenase
   2947..3144    +  CDS            KAR2 (fragment) (sequence partly withheld): BIP_YEAST - Also known as GRP78 From Saccharomyces cerevisiae (strain ATCC 204508 / S288c) (Baker's yeast).
   3115..4149    +  CDS            ELO3 (sequence withheld): ELO3_YEAST - Also known as APA1 From Saccharomyces cerevisiae (strain ATCC 204508 / S288c) (Baker's yeast).
   4186..4212    +  CDS            3xHA (fragment): three tandem HA epitope tags
   4326..4352    +  misc_feature   MCS (fragment): pBluescript multiple cloning site
   4353..4600    +  terminator     CYC1 terminator: S. cerevisiae CYC1; transcription terminator for CYC1
   4619..4637    -  promoter       T7 promoter: promoter for bacteriophage T7 RNA polymerase
   4645..4800    +  CDS            lacZα (fragment): LacZα fragment of β-galactosidase; lacZ fragment
   4804..5232    +  rep_origin     f1 ori (sequence partly withheld): f1 bacteriophage origin of replication; arrow indicates direction of (+) strand synthesis
   5260..5311    -  misc_feature   bom (fragment): basis of mobility region from pBR322
   5390..6193    -  CDS            URA3: orotidine-5'-phosphate decarboxylase, required for uracil biosynthesis; S. cerevisiae URA3; yeast auxotrophic marker, counterselectable with 5-fluoroorotic acid (5-FOA)
   6194..6409    -  promoter       URA3 promoter: S. cerevisiae URA3
   6417..6466    -  misc_feature   bom (fragment): basis of mobility region from pBR322
   6568..1       -  CDS            rop (fragment) (across the origin): Rop protein, which maintains plasmids at low copy number; rop
