[The description below was written by a language model from this plasmid's Addgene catalogue record and pLannotate feature annotations shown in this document.]
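Description:
p406 – TDH3-Elo3-GFP11-Ura is a yeast expression plasmid built on the p406 TDH3 backbone, a pBluescript-derived shuttle vector. It is propagated in E. coli through a high-copy ColE1/pUC origin with ampicillin resistance (bla), and also carries an f1 phage origin along with remnants of the lac promoter/operator and lacZα region and flanking T3 and T7 promoters. For yeast, the selectable marker is URA3 under its own promoter, which complements uracil auxotrophy and can be counterselected with 5-FOA. The feature table lists no yeast replication origin (neither 2μ nor CEN/ARS), which is consistent with an integrating-type vector, although the record does not state this explicitly.

The expression cassette is driven by the strong constitutive TDH3 (GAP) promoter and closed by the CYC1 terminator. It encodes S. cerevisiae ELO3, an endoplasmic reticulum protein, followed by a single HA epitope (annotated as a fragment of 3xHA) and, according to the catalogue entry, GFP11, the eleventh β-strand of GFP, at the C terminus. GFP11 itself is too short to have been annotated in the feature table. The annotation also detects an N-terminal fragment of KAR2 (BiP) just upstream of and slightly overlapping ELO3. The catalogue lists an HDEL ER-retention motif as a C-terminal tag, but neither the KAR2 fragment nor HDEL is explained further in the record.

GFP11 is non-fluorescent alone and reconstitutes fluorescence only when it meets the complementary GFP1-10 fragment. The construct therefore serves as an ER-localised half of a split-GFP system, in a study of the relationship between ER proteins and mitochondria.
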