Addgene plasmid #177734: p406 – TDH3-Elo3-GFP11-Ura
Purpose: ER protein Elo3 with a C-terminal, an HA tag and the eleventh β-strand of GFP in yeast plasmid with URA marker
Depositing lab: Erik Böttger. Depositing organization: University of Zurich. Publication: ER-misfolded proteins become sequestered with mitochondria and impair mitochondrial function. Cortes Sanchon A, Santhosh Kumar H, Mantovani M, Osinnii I, Mateos JM, Kaech A, Shcherbakov D, Akbergenov R, Bottger EC. Commun Biol. 2021 Dec 2;4(1):1350. doi: 10.1038/s42003-021-02873-w. PubMed 34857875.
Backbone
  Vector backbone: p406 TDH3
  Vector type: Bacterial Expression, Yeast Expression
  Selectable markers: URA3
Growth in bacteria
  Bacterial resistance: Ampicillin, 100 μg/mL
  Growth temperature: 37°C
  Growth strain: DH5alpha
  Copy number: High Copy
Gene/Insert
  Gene/Insert name: Elo3
  Species: S. cerevisiae (budding yeast)
  Entrez Gene: ELO3 (a.k.a. YLR372W, APA1, SRE1, SUR4, VBM1)
  Tag / fusion protein: GFP11 (C terminal on insert); HDEL (C terminal on insert)
Terms and licenses: Academic/Nonprofit Terms; Industry Terms: Not Available to Industry
How to cite: p406 – TDH3-Elo3-GFP11-Ura was a gift from Erik Böttger (Addgene plasmid # 177734 ; http://n2t.net/addgene:177734 ; RRID:Addgene_177734)
